>Addgene plasmid #142528 | TFORF0024 | addgene full sequence | sequence record 385792 | Addgene NGS Result
TTAATGTAGTCTTATGCAATACTCTTGTAGTCTTGCAACATGGTAACGATGAGTTAGCAACATGCCTTAC
AAGGAGAGAAAAAGCACCGTGCATGCCGATTGGTGGAAGTAAGGTGGTACGATCGTGCCTTATTAGGAAG
GCAACAGACGGGTCTGACATGGATTGGACGAACCACTGAATTGCCGCATTGCAGAGATATTGTATTTAAG
TGCCTAGCTCGATACATAAACGGGTCTCTCTGGTTAGACCAGATCTGAGCCTGGGAGCTCTCTGGCTAAC
TAGGGAACCCACTGCTTAAGCCTCAATAAAGCTTGCCTTGAGTGCTTCAAGTAGTGTGTGCCCGTCTGTT
GTGTGACTCTGGTAACTAGAGATCCCTCAGACCCTTTTAGTCAGTGTGGAAAATCTCTAGCAGTGGCGCC
CGAACAGGGACTTGAAAGCGAAAGGGAAACCAGAGGAGCTCTCTCGACGCAGGACTCGGCTTGCTGAAGC
GCGCACGGCAAGAGGCGAGGGGCGGCGACTGGTGAGTACGCCAAAAATTTTGACTAGCGGAGGCTAGAAG
GAGAGAGATGGGTGCGAGAGCGTCAGTATTAAGCGGGGGAGAATTAGATCGCGATGGGAAAAAATTCGGT
TAAGGCCAGGGGGAAAGAAAAAATATAAATTAAAACATATAGTATGGGCAAGCAGGGAGCTAGAACGATT
CGCAGTTAATCCTGGCCTGTTAGAAACATCAGAAGGCTGTAGACAAATACTGGGACAGCTACAACCATCC
CTTCAGACAGGATCAGAAGAACTTAGATCATTATATAATACAGTAGCAACCCTCTATTGTGTGCATCAAA
GGATAGAGATAAAAGACACCAAGGAAGCTTTAGACAAGATAGAGGAAGAGCAAAACAAAAGTAAGACCAC
CGCACAGCAAGCGGCCGCTGATCTTCAGACCTGGAGGAGGAGATATGAGGGACAATTGGAGAAGTGAATT
ATATAAATATAAAGTAGTAAAAATTGAACCATTAGGAGTAGCACCCACCAAGGCAAAGAGAAGAGTGGTG
CAGAGAGAAAAAAGAGCAGTGGGAATAGGAGCTTTGTTCCTTGGGTTCTTGGGAGCAGCAGGAAGCACTA
TGGGCGCAGCGTCAATGACGCTGACGGTACAGGCCAGACAATTATTGTCTGGTATAGTGCAGCAGCAGAA
CAATTTGCTGAGGGCTATTGAGGCGCAACAGCATCTGTTGCAACTCACAGTCTGGGGCATCAAGCAGCTC
CAGGCAAGAATCCTGGCTGTGGAAAGATACCTAAAGGATCAACAGCTCCTGGGGATTTGGGGTTGCTCTG
GAAAACTCATTTGCACCACTGCTGTGCCTTGGAATGCTAGTTGGAGTAATAAATCTCTGGAACAGATTTG
GAATCACACGACCTGGATGGAGTGGGACAGAGAAATTAACAATTACACAAGCTTAATACACTCCTTAATT
GAAGAATCGCAAAACCAGCAAGAAAAGAATGAACAAGAATTATTGGAATTAGATAAATGGGCAAGTTTGT
GGAATTGGTTTAACATAACAAATTGGCTGTGGTATATAAAATTATTCATAATGATAGTAGGAGGCTTGGT
AGGTTTAAGAATAGTTTTTGCTGTACTTTCTATAGTGAATAGAGTTAGGCAGGGATATTCACCATTATCG
TTTCAGACCCACCTCCCAACCCCGAGGGGACCCATGCATTGCATCTCAATTAGTCAGCAACCAGGTGTGG
AAAGTCCCCAGGCTCCCCAGCAGGCAGAAGTATGCAAAGCATGCGTCTCAATTAGTCAGCAACCATAGTC
CCGCCCCTAACTCCGCCCATCCCGCCCCTAACTCCGCCCAGTTCCGCCCATTCTCCGCCCCATGGCTGAC
TAATTTTTTTTATTTATGCAGAGGCCGAGGCCGCCTCGGCCTCTGAGCTATTCCAGAAGTAGTGAGGAGG
CTTTTTTGGAGGCCTAGGCTTTTGCAAAAAGCTTTCTAGAGGTACCACCGGAGCTTACCATGACCGAGTA
CAAGCCCACGGTGCGCCTCGCCACCCGCGACGACGTCCCCAGGGCCGTACGCACCCTCGCCGCCGCGTTC
GCCGACTACCCCGCCACGCGCCACACCGTCGATCCGGACCGCCACATCGAGCGGGTCACCGAGCTGCAAG
AACTCTTCCTCACGCGCGTCGGGCTCGACATCGGCAAGGTGTGGGTCGCGGACGACGGCGCCGCCGTGGC
GGTCTGGACCACGCCGGAGAGCGTCGAAGCGGGGGCGGTGTTCGCCGAGATCGGCCCGCGCATGGCCGAG
TTGAGCGGTTCCCGGCTGGCCGCGCAGCAACAGATGGAAGGCCTCCTGGCGCCGCACCGGCCCAAGGAGC
CCGCGTGGTTCCTGGCCACCGTCGGCGTCTCGCCCGACCACCAGGGCAAGGGTCTGGGCAGCGCCGTCGT
GCTCCCCGGAGTGGAGGCGGCCGAGCGCGCCGGGGTGCCCGCCTTCCTGGAGACCTCCGCGCCCCGCAAC
CTCCCCTTCTACGAGCGGCTCGGCTTCACCGTCACCGCCGACGTCGAGGTGCCCGAAGGACCGCGCACCT
GGTGCATGACCCGCAAGCCCGGTGCCAGTTAACGAATTCTAGATCTTGAGACAAATGGCAGTATTCATCC
ACAATTTTAAAAGAAAAGGGGGGATTGGGGGGTACAGTGCAGGGGAAAGAATAGTAGACATAATAGCAAC
AGACATACAAACTAAAGAATTACAAAAACAAATTACAAAAATTCAAAATTTTCGGGTTTATTACAGGGAC
AGCAGAGATCCACTTTGGCGCCGGCTCGAGGCCTGCAGGTGCAAAGATGGATAAAGTTTTAAACAGAGAG
GAATCTTTGCAGCTAATGGACCTTCTAGGTCTTGAAAGGAGTGGGAATTGGCTCCGGTGCCCGTCAGTGG
GCAGAGCGCACATCGCCCACAGTCCCCGAGAAGTTGGGGGGAGGGGTCGGCAATTGAACCGGTGCCTAGA
GAAGGTGGCGCGGGGTAAACTGGGAAAGTGATGTCGTGTACTGGCTCCGCCTTTTTCCCGAGGGTGGGGG
AGAACCGTATATAAGTGCAGTAGTCGCCGTGAACGTTCTTTTTCGCAACGGGTTTGCCGCCAGAACACAG
GTAAGTGCCGTGTGTGGTTCCCGCGGGCCTGGCCTCTTTACGGGTTATGGCCCTTGCGTGCCTTGAATTA
CTTCCACCTGGCTGCAGTACGTGATTCTTGATCCCGAGCTTCGGGTTGGAAGTGGGTGGGAGAGTTCGAG
GCCTTGCGCTTAAGGAGCCCCTTCGCCTCGTGCTTGAGTTGAGGCCTGGCCTGGGCGCTGGGGCCGCCGC
GTGCGAATCTGGTGGCACCTTCGCGCCTGTCTCGCTGCTTTCGATAAGTCTCTAGCCATTTAAAATTTTT
GATGACCTGCTGCGACGCTTTTTTTCTGGCAAGATAGTCTTGTAAATGCGGGCCAAGATCTGCACACTGG
TATTTCGGTTTTTGGGGCCGCGGGCGGCGACGGGGCCCGTGCGTCCCAGCGCACATGTTCGGCGAGGCGG
GGCCTGCGAGCGCGGCCACCGAGAATCGGACGGGGGTAGTCTCAAGCTGGCCGGCCTGCTCTGGTGCCTG
GCCTCGCGCCGCCGTGTATCGCCCCGCCCTGGGCGGCAAGGCTGGCCCGGTCGGCACCAGTTGCGTGAGC
GGAAAGATGGCCGCTTCCCGGCCCTGCTGCAGGGAGCTCAAAATGGAGGACGCGGCGCTCGGGAGAGCGG
GCGGGTGAGTCACCCACACAAAGGAAAAGGGCCTTTCCGTCCTCAGCCGTCGCTTCATGTGACTCCACGG
AGTACCGGGCGCCGTCCAGGCACCTCGATTAGTTCTCGAGCTTTTGGAGTACGTCGTCTTTAGGTTGGGG
GGAGGGGTTTTATGCGATGGAGTTTCCCCACACTGAGTGGGTGGAGACTGAAGTTAGGCCAGCTTGGCAC
TTGATGTAATTCTCCTTGGAATTTGCCCTTTTTGAGTTTGGATCTTGGTTCATTCTCAAGCCTCAGACAG
TGGTTCAAAGTTTTTTTCTTCCATTTCAGGTGTCGTGAGGCTAGCACCGCCACCATGAAGTTGGAGGTGT
TCGTCCCTCGCGCGGCCCACGGGGACAAGCAGGGCAGTGACCTGGAGGGCGCGGGCGGCAGCGACGCGCC
GTCCCCGCTGTCGGCGGCGGGAGACGACTCCCTGGGCTCAGATGGGGACTGCGCGGCCAACAGCCCGGCC
GCGGGCGGCGGCGCCAGAGATACGCAGGGCGACGGCGAACAGAGTGCGGGAGGCGGGCCGGGCGCGGAGG
AGGCGATCCCGGCAGCAGCTGCTGCAGCGGTGGTGGCGGAGGGCGCGGAGGCCGGGGCGGCGGGGCCAGG
CGCGGGCGGCGCGGGGAGCGGCGAGGGTGCACGCAGCAAGCCATATACGCGGCGGCCCAAGCCCCCCTAC
TCGTACATCGCGCTCATCGCCATGGCCATCCGCGACTCGGCGGGCGGGCGCTTGACGCTGGCGGAGATCA
ACGAGTACCTCATGGGCAAGTTCCCCTTTTTCCGCGGCAGCTACACGGGCTGGCGCAACTCCGTGCGCCA
CAACCTTTCGCTCAACGACTGCTTCGTCAAGGTGCTGCGCGACCCCTCGCGGCCCTGGGGCAAGGACAAC
TACTGGATGCTCAACCCCAACAGCGAGTACACCTTCGCCGACGGGGTCTTCCGCCGCCGCCGCAAGCGCC
TCAGCCACCGCGCGCCGGTCCCCGCGCCCGGGCTGCGGCCCGAGGAGGCCCCGGGCCTCCCCGCCGCCCC
GCCGCCCGCGCCCGCCGCCCCGGCCTCGCCCCGCATGCGCTCGCCCGCCCGCCAGGAGGAGCGCGCCAGC
CCCGCGGGCAAGTTCTCCAGCTCCTTCGCCATCGACAGCATCCTGCGCAAGCCCTTCCGCAGCCGCCGCC
TCAGGGACACGGCCCCCGGGACGACGCTTCAGTGGGGCGCCGCGCCCTGCCCGCCGCTGCCCGCGTTCCC
CGCGCTCCTCCCCGCGGCGCCCTGCAGGGCCCTGCTGCCGCTCTGCGCGTACGGCGCGGGCGAGCCGGCG
CGGCTGGGCGCGCGCGAGGCCGAGGTGCCACCGACCGCGCCGCCCCTCCTGCTTGCACCTCTCCCGGCGG
CGGCCCCCGCCAAGCCACTCCGAGGCCCGGCGGCCGGCGGCGCGCACCTGTACTGCCCCCTGCGGCTGCC
CGCAGCCCTGCAGGCGGCCTCAGTCCGCCGCCCTGGCCCGCACCTGCCGTACCCGGTGGAGACGCTCCTA
GCCTAGTAATGAACTAGTCCGTAACTTGAAAGTATTTCGATTTCTTGGCTTTATATATCTTGTGGAAAGG
ACGAAAGAGTATTCATTGCAGCAAGCAGACGCGTTAAGTCGACAATCAACCTCTGGATTACAAAATTTGT
GAAAGATTGACTGGTATTCTTAACTATGTTGCTCCTTTTACGCTATGTGGATACGCTGCTTTAATGCCTT
TGTATCATGCTATTGCTTCCCGTATGGCTTTCATTTTCTCCTCCTTGTATAAATCCTGGTTGCTGTCTCT
TTATGAGGAGTTGTGGCCCGTTGTCAGGCAACGTGGCGTGGTGTGCACTGTGTTTGCTGACGCAACCCCC
ACTGGTTGGGGCATTGCCACCACCTGTCAGCTCCTTTCCGGGACTTTCGCTTTCCCCCTCCCTATTGCCA
CGGCGGAACTCATCGCCGCCTGCCTTGCCCGCTGCTGGACAGGGGCTCGGCTGTTGGGCACTGACAATTC
CGTGGTGTTGTCGGGGAAATCATCGTCCTTTCCTTGGCTGCTCGCCTGTGTTGCCACCTGGATTCTGCGC
GGGACGTCCTTCTGCTACGTCCCTTCGGCCCTCAATCCAGCGGACCTTCCTTCCCGCGGCCTGCTGCCGG
CTCTGCGGCCTCTTCCGCGTCTTCGCCTTCGCCCTCAGACGAGTCGGATCTCCCTTTGGGCCGCCTCCCC
GCGTCGACTTTAAGACCAATGACTTACAAGGCAGCTGTAGATCTTAGCCACTTTTTAAAAGAAAAGGGGG
GACTGGAAGGGCTAATTCACTCCCAACGAAGACAAGATCTGCTTTTTGCTTGTACTGGGTCTCTCTGGTT
AGACCAGATCTGAGCCTGGGAGCTCTCTGGCTAACTAGGGAACCCACTGCTTAAGCCTCAATAAAGCTTG
CCTTGAGTGCTTCAAGTAGTGTGTGCCCGTCTGTTGTGTGACTCTGGTAACTAGAGATCCCTCAGACCCT
TTTAGTCAGTGTGGAAAATCTCTAGCAGTACGTATAGTAGTTCATGTCATCTTATTATTCAGTATTTATA
ACTTGCAAAGAAATGAATATCAGAGAGTGAGAGGAACTTGTTTATTGCAGCTTATAATGGTTACAAATAA
AGCAATAGCATCACAAATTTCACAAATAAAGCATTTTTTTCACTGCATTCTAGTTGTGGTTTGTCCAAAC
TCATCAATGTATCTTATCATGTCTGGCTCTAGCTATCCCGCCCCTAACTCCGCCCATCCCGCCCCTAACT
CCGCCCAGTTCCGCCCATTCTCCGCCCCATGGCTGACTAATTTTTTTTATTTATGCAGAGGCCGAGGCCG
CCTCGGCCTCTGAGCTATTCCAGAAGTAGTGAGGAGGCTTTTTTGGAGGCCTAGGGACGTACCCAATTCG
CCCTATAGTGAGTCGTATTACGCGCGCTCACTGGCCGTCGTTTTACAACGTCGTGACTGGGAAAACCCTG
GCGTTACCCAACTTAATCGCCTTGCAGCACATCCCCCTTTCGCCAGCTGGCGTAATAGCGAAGAGGCCCG
CACCGATCGCCCTTCCCAACAGTTGCGCAGCCTGAATGGCGAATGGG
[124 nt withheld, positions 6908-7031]
C
[91 nt withheld, positions 7033-7123]
A
[49 nt withheld, positions 7125-7173]
CCTTTGACGTTGGAGTCCACGTTCTTT
[37 nt withheld, positions 7201-7237]
ACCCTATCTCGGTCTATTCTTTTGATTTATAAGGGATTTTGCCGATTTCGGCCTATTGGTTAAAAAATGA
GCTGATTTAACAAAAATTTAACGCGAATTTTAACAAAATATTAACGCTTACAATTTAGGTGGCACTTTTC
GGGGAAATGTGCGCGGAACCCCTATTTGTTTATTTTTCTAAATACATTCAAATATGTATCCGCTCATGAG
ACAATAACCCTGATAAATGCTTCAATAATATTGAAAAAGGAAGAGTATGAGTATTCAACATTTCCGTGTC
GCCCTTATTCCCTTTTTTGCGGCATTTTGCCTTCCTGTTTTTGCTCACCCAGAAACGCTGGTGAAAGTAA
AAGATGCTGAAGATCAGTTGGGTGCACGAGTGGGTTACATCGAACTGGATCTCAACAGCGGTAAGATCCT
TGAGAGTTTTCGCCCCGAAGAACGTTTTCCAATGATGAGCACTTTTAAAGTTCTGCTATGTGGCGCGGTA
TTATCCCGTATTGACGCCGGGCAAGAGCAACTCGGTCGCCGCATACACTATTCTCAGAATGACTTGGTTG
AGTACTCACCAGTCACAGAAAAGCATCTTACGGATGGCATGACAGTAAGAGAATTATGCAGTGCTGCCAT
AACCATGAGTGATAACACTGCGGCCAACTTACTTCTGACAACGATCGGAGGACCGAAGGAGCTAACCGCT
TTTTTGCACAACATGGGGGATCATGTAACTCGCCTTGATCGTTGGGAACCGGAGCTGAATGAAGCCATAC
CAAACGACGAGCGTGACACCACGATGCCTGTAGCAATGGCAACAACGTTGCGCAAACTATTAACTGGCGA
ACTACTTACTCTAGCTTCCCGGCAACAATTAATAGACTGGATGGAGGCGGATAAAGTTGCAGGACCACTT
CTGCGCTCGGCCCTTCCGGCTGGCTGGTTTATTGCTGATAAATCTGGAGCCGGTGAGCGTGGGTCTCGCG
GTATCATTGCAGCACTGGGGCCAGATGGTAAGCCCTCCCGTATCGTAGTTATCTACACGACGGGGAGTCA
GGCAACTATGGATGAACGAAATAGACAGATCGCTGAGATAGGTGCCTCACTGATTAAGCATTGGTAACTG
TCAGACCAAGTTTACTCATATATACTTTAGATTGATTTAAAACTTCATTTTTAATTTAAAAGGATCTAGG
TGAAGATCCTTTTTGATAATCTCATGACCAAAATCCCTTAACGTGAGTTTTCGTTCCACTGAGCGTCAGA
CCCCGTAGAAAAGATCAAAGGATCTTCTTGAGATCCTTTTTTTCTGCGCGTAATCTGCTGCTTGCAAACA
AAAAAACCACCGCTACCAGCGGTGGTTTGTTTGCCGGATCAAGAGCTACCAACTCTTTTTCCGAAGGTAA
CTGGCTTCAGCAGAGCGCAGATACCAAATACTGTTCTTCTAGTGTAGCCGTAGTTAGGCCACCACTTCAA
GAACTCTGTAGCACCGCCTACATACCTCGCTCTGCTAATCCTGTTACCAGTGGCTGCTGCCAGTGGCGAT
AAGTCGTGTCTTACCGGGTTGGACTCAAGACGATAGTTACCGGATAAGGCGCAGCGGTCGGGCTGAACGG
GGGGTTCGTGCACACAGCCCAGCTTGGAGCGAACGACCTACACCGAACTGAGATACCTACAGCGTGAGCT
ATGAGAAAGCGCCACGCTTCCCGAAGGGAGAAAGGCGGACAGGTATCCGGTAAGCGGCAGGGTCGGAACA
GGAGAGCGCACGAGGGAGCTTCCAGGGGGAAACGCCTGGTATCTTTATAGTCCTGTCGGGTTTCGCCACC
TCTGACTTGAGCGTCGATTTTTGTGATGCTCGTCAGGGGGGCGGAGCCTATGGAAAAACGCCAGCAACGC
GGCCTTTTTACGGTTCCTGGCCTTTTGCTGGCCTTTTGCTCACATGTTCTTTCCTGCGTTATCCCCTGAT
TCTGTGGATAACCGTATTACCGCCTTTGAGTGAGCTGATACCGCTCGCCGCAGCCGAACGACCGAGCGCA
GCGAGTCAGTGAGCGAGGAAGCGGAAGAGCGCCCAATACGCAAACCGCCTCTCCCCGCGCGTTGGCCGAT
TCATTAATGCAGCTGGCACGACAGGTTTCCCGACTGGAAAGCGGGCAGTGAGCGCAACGCAATTAATGTG
AGTTAGCTCACTCATTAGGCACCCCAGGCTTTACACTTTATGCTTCCGGCTCGTATGTTGTGTGGAATTG
TGAGCGGATAACAATTTCACACAGGAAACAGCTATGACCATGATTACGCCAAGCGCGCAATTAACCCTCA
CTAAAGGGAACAAAAGCTGGAGCTGCAAGC
Features (pLannotate 1.2.2; 31 found; start..end, strand, type, name):
      5..231     +  promoter       RSV promoter: Rous sarcoma virus enhancer/promoter
    232..412     +  LTR            5' LTR (truncated): truncated 5' long terminal repeat (LTR) from HIV-1
    459..584     +  misc_feature   HIV-1 Ψ: packaging signal of human immunodeficiency virus type 1
    568..931     +  CDS            HIV-1 gag (fragment): gag protein from human immunodeficiency virus 1; gag
   1077..1310    +  misc_feature   RRE: The Rev response element (RRE) of HIV-1 allows for Rev-dependent mRNA export from the nucleus to the cytoplasm.
   1687..1713    +  CDS            Rev (fragment): human immunodeficiency virus 1 (HIV-1) Rev protein; rev; enhances nuclear export of unspliced and incompletely spliced viral mRNAs
   1720..1743    +  promoter       SV40 promoter (fragment): SV40 early promoter
   1744..1815    +  promoter       SV40 promoter (fragment): SV40 enhancer and early promoter
   1839..1974    +  rep_origin     SV40 ori: SV40 origin of replication
   2020..2616    +  CDS            PuroR (fragment): puromycin N-acetyltransferase; pac from Streptomyces; confers resistance to puromycin
   2665..2782    +  misc_feature   cPPT/CTS: central polypurine tract and central termination sequence of HIV-1
   2847..2913    +  CDS            small t antigen (fragment): SV40 (simian virus 40) small t antigen
   2920..4098    +  promoter       EF-1α promoter: strong constitutive promoter for human elongation factor EF-1α
   4115..5323    +  CDS            FOXQ1: FOXQ1_HUMAN - Also known as HFH1. Experimental evidence at transcript level: Swiss-Prot protein existence level 2. Plays a role in hair follicle differentiation. From Homo sapiens (Human).
   5339..5392    +  promoter       U6 promoter (fragment): RNA polymerase III promoter for human U6 snRNA
   5434..6022    +  misc_feature   WPRE: woodchuck hepatitis virus posttranscriptional regulatory element
   6073..6092    +  misc_feature   cPPT/CTS (fragment): central polypurine tract and central termination sequence of HIV-1
   6094..6327    +  LTR            3' LTR (ΔU3): self-inactivating 3' long terminal repeat (LTR) from HIV-1
   6405..6526    +  polyA_signal   SV40 poly(A) signal: SV40 polyadenylation signal
   6566..6701    +  rep_origin     SV40 ori: SV40 origin of replication
   6722..6740    -  promoter       T7 promoter: promoter for bacteriophage T7 RNA polymerase
   6748..6903    +  CDS            lacZα (fragment): LacZα fragment of β-galactosidase; lacZ fragment
   6908..7336    +  rep_origin     f1 ori (sequence partly withheld): f1 bacteriophage origin of replication; arrow indicates direction of (+) strand synthesis
   7389..7493    +  promoter       AmpR promoter: bla
   7494..8354    +  CDS            AmpR: β-lactamase; bla; confers resistance to ampicillin, carbenicillin, and related antibiotics
   8525..9113    +  rep_origin     ori: high-copy-number ColE1/pMB1/pBR322/pUC origin of replication
   9296..9388    +  CDS            lacI (fragment): lac repressor; lacI; The lac repressor binds to the lac operator to inhibit transcription in E. coli. This inhibition can be relieved by adding lactose or isopropyl-β-D-thiogalactopyranoside (IPTG).
   9401..9422    +  protein_bind   CAP binding site: CAP binding activates transcription in the presence of cAMP. E. coli catabolite activator protein
   9437..9467    +  promoter       lac promoter: promoter for the E. coli lac operon
   9475..9491    +  protein_bind   lac operator: The lac repressor binds to the lac operator to inhibit transcription in E. coli. This inhibition can be relieved by adding lactose or isopropyl-β-D-thiogalactopyranoside (IPTG). lac repressor encoded by lacI
   9536..9554    +  promoter       T3 promoter: promoter for bacteriophage T3 RNA polymerase
