[The description below was written by a language model from this plasmid's Addgene catalogue record and pLannotate feature annotations shown in this document.]
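Description:
TFORF0024 is a lentiviral mammalian expression plasmid built on the pLX_TRC317 backbone and carrying the human transcription factor FOXQ1 (also known as HFH1). It belongs to a barcoded transcription factor ORF collection. It is maintained in E. coli through a high-copy ColE1/pUC-type origin and an ampicillin resistance gene. An f1 origin and remnants of a lac/lacZα cloning region flanked by T7 and T3 promoters are also present in the bacterial backbone. The depositor warns that the plasmid can recombine, a common issue with LTR-containing vectors, and recommends checking several colonies.

The viral portion has a third-generation, self-inactivating layout. An RSV promoter drives a truncated HIV-1 5' LTR, followed by the Ψ packaging signal with a partial gag sequence and the Rev response element, and the genome ends in a ΔU3 3' LTR with a downstream SV40 polyadenylation signal. Within the proviral region, an SV40 early promoter/origin drives puromycin N-acetyltransferase for selection of transduced cells. A cPPT/CTS element, which aids nuclear import of the viral genome, lies between this cassette and the EF-1α promoter that constitutively expresses the FOXQ1 ORF. A WPRE downstream of the ORF enhances transcript stability and expression. The record states that each construct carries a unique 24-bp barcode, but this is not annotated in the feature table. A short U6 promoter-like fragment sits between the ORF and the WPRE, and its role is not stated.

The construct is intended for overexpressing FOXQ1 in mammalian cells, either alone or in pooled screens where barcode readout identifies which factor each cell received, for example in studies of directed differentiation.
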