Addgene plasmid #142528: TFORF0024
Purpose: Lentiviral vector for overexpressing transcription factor ORFs with unique 24-bp barcodes. Barcodes facilitate identification of transcription factors in pooled screens.
Depositing lab: Feng Zhang. Depositing organization: Broad Institute. Publication: A transcription factor atlas of directed differentiation. Joung J, Ma S, Tay T, Geiger-Schuller KR, Kirchgatterer PC, Verdine VK, Guo B, Arias-Garcia MA, Allen WE, Singh A, Kuksenko O, Abudayyeh OO, Gootenberg JS, Fu Z, Macrae RK, Buenrostro JD, Regev A, Zhang F. Cell. 2023 Jan 5;186(1):209-229.e26. doi: 10.1016/j.cell.2022.11.026. PubMed 36608654.
Backbone
  Vector backbone: pLX_TRC317
  Backbone manufacturer: Broad Institute Genetic Perturbation Platform
  Backbone size w/o insert (bp): 8264
  Vector type: Mammalian Expression, Lentiviral
  Selectable markers: Puromycin
Growth in bacteria
  Bacterial resistance: Ampicillin, 100 μg/mL
  Growth temperature: 37°C
  Growth strain: NEB Stable
  Copy number: High Copy
Gene/Insert
  Gene/Insert name: FOXQ1
  Species: H. sapiens (human)
  Insert size (bp): 1313
  Entrez Gene: FOXQ1 (a.k.a. HFH1)
  Promoter: EF1a
  Cloning method: Unknown
  Sequencing primers: 5′ GGGTGGAGACTGAAGTTAGGCCAG; 3′ CACATAGCGTAAAAGGAGCAACATAG
Terms and licenses: Academic/Nonprofit Terms; Industry Terms: Not Available to Industry
Depositor comments: NM_033260,ENST00000296839 . The transcription factor ORF portion of this plasmid was synthesized by Genewiz. Please test multiple small colonies in case of plasmid recombination. To make this collection available in a timely manner, a portion of this collection was not fully sequenced by Addgene. If an Addgene verified full plasmid sequence is not available, please contact us prior to placing an order to request the full sequence.
How to cite: TFORF0024 was a gift from Feng Zhang (Addgene plasmid # 142528 ; http://n2t.net/addgene:142528 ; RRID:Addgene_142528)
