>Addgene plasmid #142528 | TFORF0024 | depositor partial sequence | sequence record 279722 | Insert
ACCGCCACCATGAAGTTGGAGGTGTTCGTCCCTCGCGCGGCCCACGGGGACAAGCAGGGCAGTGACCTGG
AGGGCGCGGGCGGCAGCGACGCGCCGTCCCCGCTGTCGGCGGCGGGAGACGACTCCCTGGGCTCAGATGG
GGACTGCGCGGCCAACAGCCCGGCCGCGGGCGGCGGCGCCAGAGATACGCAGGGCGACGGCGAACAGAGT
GCGGGAGGCGGGCCGGGCGCGGAGGAGGCGATCCCGGCAGCAGCTGCTGCAGCGGTGGTGGCGGAGGGCG
CGGAGGCCGGGGCGGCGGGGCCAGGCGCGGGCGGCGCGGGGAGCGGCGAGGGTGCACGCAGCAAGCCATA
TACGCGGCGGCCCAAGCCCCCCTACTCGTACATCGCGCTCATCGCCATGGCCATCCGCGACTCGGCGGGC
GGGCGCTTGACGCTGGCGGAGATCAACGAGTACCTCATGGGCAAGTTCCCCTTTTTCCGCGGCAGCTACA
CGGGCTGGCGCAACTCCGTGCGCCACAACCTTTCGCTCAACGACTGCTTCGTCAAGGTGCTGCGCGACCC
CTCGCGGCCCTGGGGCAAGGACAACTACTGGATGCTCAACCCCAACAGCGAGTACACCTTCGCCGACGGG
GTCTTCCGCCGCCGCCGCAAGCGCCTCAGCCACCGCGCGCCGGTCCCCGCGCCCGGGCTGCGGCCCGAGG
AGGCCCCGGGCCTCCCCGCCGCCCCGCCGCCCGCGCCCGCCGCCCCGGCCTCGCCCCGCATGCGCTCGCC
CGCCCGCCAGGAGGAGCGCGCCAGCCCCGCGGGCAAGTTCTCCAGCTCCTTCGCCATCGACAGCATCCTG
CGCAAGCCCTTCCGCAGCCGCCGCCTCAGGGACACGGCCCCCGGGACGACGCTTCAGTGGGGCGCCGCGC
CCTGCCCGCCGCTGCCCGCGTTCCCCGCGCTCCTCCCCGCGGCGCCCTGCAGGGCCCTGCTGCCGCTCTG
CGCGTACGGCGCGGGCGAGCCGGCGCGGCTGGGCGCGCGCGAGGCCGAGGTGCCACCGACCGCGCCGCCC
CTCCTGCTTGCACCTCTCCCGGCGGCGGCCCCCGCCAAGCCACTCCGAGGCCCGGCGGCCGGCGGCGCGC
ACCTGTACTGCCCCCTGCGGCTGCCCGCAGCCCTGCAGGCGGCCTCAGTCCGCCGCCCTGGCCCGCACCT
GCCGTACCCGGTGGAGACGCTCCTAGCCTAGTAATGAACTAGTCCGTAACTTGAAAGTATTTCGATTTCT
TGGCTTTATATATCTTGTGGAAAGGACGAAAGAGTATTCATTGCAGCAAGCAG
