>Addgene plasmid #142528 | TFORF0024 | depositor partial sequence | sequence record 279723 | Barcode
AAGAGTATTCATTGCAGCAAGCAG
